Addgene plasmid #84084: pFGC5941-PacI-ath-STTM159
Purpose: target miRNA159 for destruction in Arabidopsis thaliana
Depositing lab: Guiliang Tang. Depositing organization: Michigan Technological University. Publication: Construction of short tandem target mimic (STTM) to block the functions of plant and animal microRNAs. Tang G, Yan J, Gu Y, Qiao M, Fan R, Mao Y, Tang X. Methods. 2012 Oct;58(2):118-25. doi: 10.1016/j.ymeth.2012.10.006. Epub 2012 Oct 23. PubMed 23098881.
Backbone
  Vector backbone: pFGC5941-PacI
  Backbone manufacturer: Guiliang Tang (Addgene plasmid # 44182)
  Backbone size w/o insert (bp): 8608
  Vector type: Plant Expression
  Selectable markers: Basta
Growth in bacteria
  Bacterial resistance: Chloramphenicol and Kanamycin, 25 & 50 μg/mL
  Growth temperature: 37°C
  Growth strain: DH5alpha
  Copy number: High Copy
Gene/Insert
  Gene/Insert name: STTM159
  Species: A. thaliana (mustard weed)
  Insert size (bp): 2846
  Promoter: 2x35S
  Cloning method: Restriction Enzyme; 5′ cloning site PacI (not destroyed); 3′ cloning site PacI (not destroyed)
  Sequencing primers: 5′ CACTATCCTTCGCAAGACCCTTCC; 3′ CAACACATGAGCGAAACCCTATAA
Terms and licenses: Academic/Nonprofit Terms; Industry Terms: Not Available to Industry
Depositor comments: The insert within this plasmid contains a 2x35S promoter, STTM, T35S and CmR. The STTM sequence in the plasmid contains discrepancies compared to the reference sequence. According to the depositing lab, these mutations should not affect plasmid function.
How to cite: pFGC5941-PacI-ath-STTM159 was a gift from Guiliang Tang (Addgene plasmid # 84084 ; http://n2t.net/addgene:84084 ; RRID:Addgene_84084)
