[The description below was written by a language model from this plasmid's Addgene catalogue record and pLannotate feature annotations shown in this document.]
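Description:
pFGC5941-PacI-ath-STTM159 is a plant expression binary vector built on the pFGC5941-PacI backbone and designed to knock down miR159 function in Arabidopsis thaliana using the short tandem target mimic (STTM) approach. The annotated backbone has the typical features of an Agrobacterium T-DNA vector: nopaline-type left and right border repeats, the pVS1 origin with its RepA and StaA replication and stability genes for maintenance in Agrobacterium, and a ColE1/pBR322-type origin with a bom site for propagation in E. coli. A kanamycin resistance gene lies in the backbone outside the borders. The feature layout places a bar gene (phosphinothricin acetyltransferase) under the mannopine synthase promoter and terminator next to the left border, giving Basta selection of transformed plants.

The payload is a roughly 2.8 kb cassette inserted at a PacI site that is retained on both sides. According to the depositor it comprises a 2x35S promoter, the STTM sequence, a 35S terminator and a chloramphenicol resistance gene. The feature table agrees with this, showing a CaMV 35S promoter and a CaMV poly(A) signal flanking a short unannotated interval where the STTM presumably sits, followed by an inverted CmR gene and a partial ColE1 origin fragment. T7 and SP6 promoters also flank the cassette. An STTM transcript generally carries two non-cleavable miRNA binding sites joined by a short spacer, which sequester the target miRNA and trigger its degradation. The CmR marker allows dual chloramphenicol and kanamycin selection for clones carrying the insert. The depositor notes that the STTM region differs from the reference sequence but says these differences should not affect function.
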