Features (pLannotate 1.2.2; 26 found; start..end, strand, type, name):
     89..107     +  promoter       T7 promoter: promoter for bacteriophage T7 RNA polymerase
    176..521     +  promoter       CaMV 35S promoter: strong constitutive promoter from cauliflower mosaic virus
    473..519     +  promoter       minimal CaMV 35S promoter: minimal 35S promoter from cauliflower mosaic virus
    682..858     +  polyA_signal   CaMV poly(A) signal: cauliflower mosaic virus polyadenylation signal
   1420..1438    -  promoter       SP6 promoter: promoter for bacteriophage SP6 RNA polymerase
   1503..2162    -  CDS            CmR: chloramphenicol acetyltransferase; cat; confers resistance to chloramphenicol
   2163..2196    -  promoter       cat promoter (fragment): promoter of the E. coli cat gene encoding chloramphenicol acetyltransferase
   2199..2227    -  promoter       tet promoter: E. coli promoter for tetracycline efflux protein gene
   2289..2457    -  rep_origin     ori (fragment): high-copy-number ColE1/pMB1/pBR322/pUC origin of replication
   2502..2882    +  promoter       MAS promoter: mannopine synthase promoter (Velten et al., 1984)
   2888..3436    +  CDS            bar: PAT_STRHY - Experimental evidence at protein level: Swiss-Prot protein existence level 1. Inactivates phosphinothricin (PPT) by transfer of an acetyl group from acetyl CoA. Can also acetylate demethylphosphinothricin but not PTT or glutamate. This enzyme is an effector of phosphinothricin tripeptide (PTT or bialaphos) resistance. From Streptomyces hygroscopicus. Introduced by genetic manipulation and expressed in glufosinate-tolerant maize by Dekalb Genetics.
   3449..3701    +  terminator     MAS terminator: mannopine synthase terminator
   3787..3811    -  misc_feature   LB T-DNA repeat: left border repeat from nopaline C58 T-DNA
   4236..5030    +  CDS            KanR: aminoglycoside phosphotransferase; aphA-3; confers resistance to kanamycin
   5117..5705    +  rep_origin     ori: high-copy-number ColE1/pMB1/pBR322/pUC origin of replication
   5891..6031    -  misc_feature   bom: basis of mobility region from pBR322
   6133..6172    -  CDS            rop (fragment): Rop protein, which maintains plasmids at low copy number; rop
   6375..6569    -  rep_origin     pVS1 oriV: origin of replication for the Pseudomonas plasmid pVS1 (Heeb et al., 2000)
   6635..7708    -  CDS            pVS1 RepA: replication protein from the Pseudomonas plasmid pVS1 (Heeb et al., 2000)
   8137..8766    -  CDS            pVS1 StaA: stability protein from the Pseudomonas plasmid pVS1 (Heeb et al., 2000)
   9326..9727    -  CDS            Y4CG_SINFN (fragment): Protein inferred from homology: Swiss-Prot protein existence level 3. From Sinorhizobium fredii (strain NBRC 101917 / NGR234).
  10067..10091   -  misc_feature   RB T-DNA repeat: right border repeat from nopaline C58 T-DNA
  10157..10311   -  CDS            lacZα (fragment): LacZα fragment of β-galactosidase; lacZ fragment
  10314..10334   -  misc_feature   MCS (fragment): pUC18/19 multiple cloning site
  10335..11042   -  terminator     OCS terminator: octopine synthase terminator
  11075..11116   -  rep_origin     ori (fragment): high-copy-number ColE1/pMB1/pBR322/pUC origin of replication
>Addgene plasmid #84084 | pFGC5941-PacI-ath-STTM159 | addgene full sequence | sequence record 166688 | Addgene NGS Result
ACAAAAAAAAAGCCCGCTCATTAGGCGGGTTAAATTCCCGGGTACTGCAGCCGATTCATTAATGCAGGTT
AACCTGGCTTATCGAAATTAATACGACTCACTATAGGGAGACCGGCAGATCTGATCCCTACTCCAAAAAT
GTCAAAGATACAGTCTCAGAAGACCAAAGGGCTATTGAGACTTTTCAACAAAGGGTAATTTCGGGAAACC
TCCTCGGATTCCATTGCCCAGCTATCTGTCACTTCATCGAAAGGACAGTGGAAAAGGAAGGTGGCTCCTA
CAAATGCCATCATTGCGATAAAGGAAAGGCTATCATTCAAGATGCCTCTGCCGACAGTGGTCCCAAAGAT
GGACCCCCACCCACGAGGAGCATCGTGGAAAAAGAAGACGTTCCAACCACGTCTTCAAAGCAAGTGGATT
GATGTGACATCTCCACTGACATAAGGGATGACGCACAACCCCACTATCCTTCGCAAGACCCTTCCTCTAT
ATAAGGAAGTTCATTTCATTTGGAGAGGACAGCCCAAGCTTCAGAGCTCCCTCTATCAATCCAAAGTTGT
TGTTGTTATGGTCTAATTTAAATATGGTCTAAAGAAGAAGAATTAGAGCTCCCTCTATCAATCCAAGGAA
TTCGGTACGCTGAAATCACCAGTCTCTCTCTACAAATCTATCTCTCTCTATTTTCTCCATAAATAATGTG
TGAGTAGTTTCCCGATAAGGGAAATTAGGGTTCTTATAGGGTTTCGCTCATGTGTTGAGCATATAAGAAA
CCCTTAGTATGTATTTGTATTTGTAAAATACTTCTATCAATAAAATTTCTAATTCCTAAAACCAAAATCC
AGTATTAAAATCCAGATCTCCTAAAGTCCCTATAGATCTTTGTCGTGAATATAAACCAGACACGAGACGA
CTAGACCTGGAGCCCAGACGCCGTTCGAAGCTAGAAGTACCGCTTAGGCGGGAGGCCGTTAGGGAAAAGA
TGCTAAGGCAGGGCTGGTTACGTTGACTCCCCCGTAGGTTTGGTTTAAATATGATGAAGTGGACGGAAGG
AAGGAGGAAGACAAGGAAGGATAAGGTTGCAGGCCCTGTGCAAGGTAAGAAGATGGAAATTTGATAGAGG
TACGCTACTATACTTATACTATACGCTAAGGGAATGATTGTATTTATACCCTATACCCCCTAATAACCCC
TTATCAATTTAAGAAATAATCCGCATAAGCCCCCGCTTAAAAATTGGTATCAGAGCCATGAATAGGTCTA
TGACCAAAACTCAAGAGGATAAAACCTCACCAAAATACGAAAGAGTCCTTAACTCTAAAGATAAAAGATC
TTTCAAGATCAAAACTAGTTCCCTCACACCGGTGACGGGGATCGCATGCGACCTCTAGACCATCACATTG
GAGCTTCAGCTGCTCGAGTTCTATAGTGTCACCTAAATCGTATGTGTATGATACATAAGGTTATGTATTA
ATTGTAGCCGCGTTCTTACGTCGACGTACCAATTACGCCCCGCCCTGTCACTCATCGCAGTACTGTTGTA
ATTCATTAAGCATTCTGCCGACATGGAAGCCATCACAAACGGCATGATGAACCTGAATCGCCAGCGGCAT
CAGCACCTTGTCGCCTTGCGTATAATATTTGCCCATGGTGAAAACGGGGGCGAAGAAGTCGTCCATATTG
GCCACGTTTAAATCAAAACTGGTGAAACTCACCCAGGGATTGGCTGAGACGAAAAACATATTCTCAATAA
ACCCTTTAGGGAAATAGGCCAGGTTTTCACCGTAACACGCCACATCTTGCGAATATATGTGTAGAAACTG
CCGGAAATCGTCGTGGTATTCACTCCAGAGCGATGAAAACGTTTCAGTTTGCTCATGGAAAACGGTGTAA
CAAGGGTGAACACTATCCCATATTACCAGCTCACCGTCTTTCATTGCCATACGGAACTCCGGATGAGCAT
TCATCAGGCGGGCAAGAATGTGAATAAAGGCCGGATAAAACTTGTGCTTATTTTTCTTTACGGTCTTTAA
AAAGGCCGTAATATCCAGCTGAACGGTCTGGTTATAGGTACATTGAGCAACTGACTGAAATGCCTCAAAA
TGTTCTTTACGATGCCATTGGGATATATCAACGGTGGTATATCCAGTGATTTCTTTCTCCATTTTAGCTT
CCTTAGCTCCTGAAAATCTCGATAACCCATTAAAGCTTATCGATGATAAGCTGTCAAACATGAGAATTTA
GCCCGCCTAATGGGCGGGCTTTTTGTTGTGATCCGCGTTGCTGGCGTTTTTCCATAGGCTCCGCCCCCCT
GACGAGCATCACAAAAATCGACGCTCAAGTCAGAGGTGGCGAAACCCGACAGGACTATAAAGATACCAGG
CGTTTCCCCCCTGGAAGCTCCCTCGTGCGCTCTCCTGTTCCGACCCTGCCGCTTACCGGATACCTGTCCG
CCTTTCTTAATTAACTCTCTAGACTCACCTAGGATCCATGAATTCTGAGATTTTTCAAATCAGTGCGCAA
GACGTGACGTAAGTATCCGAGTCAGTTTTTATTTTTCTACTAATTTGGTCGTTTATTTCGGCGTGTAGGA
CATGGCAACCGGGCCTGAATTTCGCGGGTATTCTGTTTCTATTCCAACTTTTTCTTGATCCGCAGCCATT
AACGACTTTTGAATAGATACGCTGACACGCCAAGCCTCGCTAGTCAAAAGTGTACCAAACAACGCTTTAC
AGCAAGAACGGAATGCGCGTGACGCTCGCGGTGACGCCATTTCGCCTTTTCAGAAATGGATAAATAGCCT
TGCTTCCTATTATATCTTCCCAAATTACCAATACATTACACTAGCATCTGAATTTCATAACCAATCTCGA
TACACCAAATCGAATCGATGAGCCCAGAACGACGCCCGGCCGACATCCGCCGTGCCACCGAGGCGGACAT
GCCGGCGGTCTGCACCATCGTCAACCACTACATCGAGACAAGCACGGTCAACTTCCGTACCGAGCCGCAG
GAACCGCAGGAGTGGACGGACGACCTCGTCCGTCTGCGGGAGCGCTATCCCTGGCTCGTCGCCGAGGTGG
ACGGCGAGGTCGCCGGCATCGCCTACGCGGGCCCCTGGAAGGCACGCAACGCCTACGACTGGACGGCCGA
GTCGACCGTGTACGTCTCCCCCCGCCACCAGCGGACGGGACTGGGCTCCACGCTCTACACCCACCTGCTG
AAGTCCCTGGAGGCACAGGGCTTCAAGAGCGTGGTCGCTGTCATCGGGCTGCCCAACGACCCGAGCGTGC
GCATGCACGAGGCGCTCGGATATGCCCCCCGCGGCATGCTGCGGGCGGCCGGCTTCAAGCACGGGAACTG
GCATGACGTGGGTTTCTGGCAGCTGGACTTCAGCCTGCCGGTACCGCCCCGTCCGGTCCTGCCCGTCACC
GAGATTTGACTGCAGAATCTTGGACTCCCATGTTGGCAAAGGCAACCAAACAAACAATGAATGATCCGCT
CCTGCATATGGGGCGGTTTGAGTATTTCAACTGCCATTTGGGCTGAATTGAAGACATGCTCCTGTCAGAA
ATTCCGTGATCTTACTCAATATTCAGTAATCTCGGCCAATATCCTAAATGTGCGTGGCTTTATCTGTCTT
TGTATTGTTTCATCAATTCATGTAACGTTTGCTTTTCTTATGAATTTTCAAATAAATTATCAGATCCGAG
CTCGAATTAATTCGGCGTTAATTCAGTACATTAAAAACGTCCGCAATGTGTTATTAAGTTGTCTAAGCGT
CAATTTGTTTACACCACAATATATCCTGCCACCAGCCAGCCAACAGCTCCCCGACCGGCAGCTCGGCACA
AAATCACCACTCGATACAGGCAGCCCATCAGTCCGGGACGGCGTCAGCGGGAGAGCCGTTGTAAGGCGGC
AGACTTTGCTCATGTTACCGATGCTATTCGGAAGAACGGCAACTAAGCTGCCGGGTTTGAAACACGGATG
ATCTCGCGGAGGGTAGCATGTTGATTGTAACGATGACAGAGCGTTGCTGCCTGTGATCACCGCGGTTTCA
AAATCGGCTCCGTCGATACTATGTTATACGCCAACTTTGAAAACAACTTTGAAAAAGCTGTTTTCTGGTA
TTTAAGGTTTTAGAATGCAAGGAACAGTGAATTGGAGTTCGTCTTGTTATAATTAGCTTCTTGGGGTATC
TTTAAATACTGTAGAAAAGAGGAAGGAAATAATAAATGGCTAAAATGAGAATATCACCGGAATTGAAAAA
ACTGATCGAAAAATACCGCTGCGTAAAAGATACGGAAGGAATGTCTCCTGCTAAGGTATATAAGCTGGTG
GGAGAAAATGAAAACCTATATTTAAAAATGACGGACAGCCGGTATAAAGGGACCACCTATGATGTGGAAC
GGGAAAAGGACATGATGCTATGGCTGGAAGGAAAGCTGCCTGTTCCAAAGGTCCTGCACTTTGAACGGCA
TGATGGCTGGAGCAATCTGCTCATGAGTGAGGCCGATGGCGTCCTTTGCTCGGAAGAGTATGAAGATGAA
CAAAGCCCTGAAAAGATTATCGAGCTGTATGCGGAGTGCATCAGGCTCTTTCACTCCATCGACATATCGG
ATTGTCCCTATACGAATAGCTTAGACAGCCGCTTAGCCGAATTGGATTACTTACTGAATAACGATCTGGC
CGATGTGGATTGCGAAAACTGGGAAGAAGACACTCCATTTAAAGATCCGCGCGAGCTGTATGATTTTTTA
AAGACGGAAAAGCCCGAAGAGGAACTTGTCTTTTCCCACGGCGACCTGGGAGACAGCAACATCTTTGTGA
AAGATGGCAAAGTAAGTGGCTTTATTGATCTTGGGAGAAGCGGCAGGGCGGACAAGTGGTATGACATTGC
CTTCTGCGTCCGGTCGATCAGGGAGGATATCGGGGAAGAACAGTATGTCGAGCTATTTTTTGACTTACTG
GGGATCAAGCCTGATTGGGAGAAAATAAAATATTATATTTTACTGGATGAATTGTTTTAGTACCTAGAAT
GCATGACCAAAATCCCTTAACGTGAGTTTTCGTTCCACTGAGCGTCAGACCCCGTAGAAAAGATCAAAGG
ATCTTCTTGAGATCCTTTTTTTCTGCGCGTAATCTGCTGCTTGCAAACAAAAAAACCACCGCTACCAGCG
GTGGTTTGTTTGCCGGATCAAGAGCTACCAACTCTTTTTCCGAAGGTAACTGGCTTCAGCAGAGCGCAGA
TACCAAATACTGTCCTTCTAGTGTAGCCGTAGTTAGGCCACCACTTCAAGAACTCTGTAGCACCGCCTAC
ATACCTCGCTCTGCTAATCCTGTTACCAGTGGCTGCTGCCAGTGGCGATAAGTCGTGTCTTACCGGGTTG
GACTCAAGACGATAGTTACCGGATAAGGCGCAGCGGTCGGGCTGAACGGGGGGTTCGTGCACACAGCCCA
GCTTGGAGCGAACGACCTACACCGAACTGAGATACCTACAGCGTGAGCTATGAGAAAGCGCCACGCTTCC
CGAAGGGAGAAAGGCGGACAGGTATCCGGTAAGCGGCAGGGTCGGAACAGGAGAGCGCACGAGGGAGCTT
CCAGGGGGAAACGCCTGGTATCTTTATAGTCCTGTCGGGTTTCGCCACCTCTGACTTGAGCGTCGATTTT
TGTGATGCTCGTCAGGGGGGCGGAGCCTATGGAAAAACGCCAGCAACGCGGCCTTTTTACGGTTCCTGGC
CTTTTGCTGGCCTTTTGCTCACATGTTCTTTCCTGCGTTATCCCCTGATTCTGTGGATAACCGTATTACC
GCCTTTGAGTGAGCTGATACCGCTCGCCGCAGCCGAACGACCGAGCGCAGCGAGTCAGTGAGCGAGGAAG
CGGAAGAGCGCCTGATGCGGTATTTTCTCCTTACGCATCTGTGCGGTATTTCACACCGCATATGGTGCAC
TCTCAGTACAATCTGCTCTGATGCCGCATAGTTAAGCCAGTATACACTCCGCTATCGCTACGTGACTGGG
TCATGGCTGCGCCCCGACACCCGCCAACACCCGCTGACGCGCCCTGACGGGCTTGTCTGCTCCCGGCATC
CGCTTACAGACAAGCTGTGACCGTCTCCGGGAGCTGCATGTGTCAGAGGTTTTCACCGTCATCACCGAAA
CGCGCGAGGCAGGGTGCCTTGATGTGGGCGCCGGCGGTCGAGTGGCGACGGCGCGGCTTGTCCGCGCCCT
GGTAGATTGCCTGGCCGTAGGCCAGCCATTTTTGAGCGGCCAGCGGCCGCGATAGGCCGACGCGAAGCGG
CGGGGCGTAGGGAGCGCAGCGACCGAAGGGTAGGCGCTTTTTGCAGCTCTTCGGCTGTGCGCTGGCCAGA
CAGTTATGCACAGGCCAGGCGGGTTTTAAGAGTTTTAATAAGTTTTAAAGAGTTTTAGGCGGAAAAATCG
CCTTTTTTCTCTTTTATATCAGTCACTTACATGTGTGACCGGTTCCCAATGTACGGCTTTGGGTTCCCAA
TGTACGGGTTCCGGTTCCCAATGTACGGCTTTGGGTTCCCAATGTACGTGCTATCCACAGGAAAGAGACC
TTTTCGACCTTTTTCCCCTGCTAGGGCAATTTGCCCTAGCATCTGCTCCGTACATTAGGAACCGGCGGAT
GCTTCGCCCTCGATCAGGTTGCGGTAGCGCATGACTAGGATCGGGCCAGCCTGCCCCGCCTCCTCCTTCA
AATCGTACTCCGGCAGGTCATTTGACCCGATCAGCTTGCGCACGGTGAAACAGAACTTCTTGAACTCTCC
GGCGCTGCCACTGCGTTCGTAGATCGTCTTGAACAACCATCTGGCTTCTGCCTTGCCTGCGGCGCGGCGT
GCCAGGCGGTAGAGAAAACGGCCGATGCCGGGATCGATCAAAAAGTAATCGGGGTGAACCGTCAGCACGT
CCGGGTTCTTGCCTTCTGTGATCTCGCGGTACATCCAATCAGCTAGCTCGATCTCGATGTACTCCGGCCG
CCCGGTTTCGCTCTTTACGATCTTGTAGCGGCTAATCAAGGCTTCACCCTCGGATACCGTCACCAGGCGG
CCGTTCTTGGCCTTCTTCGTACGCTGCATGGCAACGTGCGTGGTGTTTAACCGAATGCAGGTTTCTACCA
GGTCGTCTTTCTGCTTTCCGCCATCGGCTCGCCGGCAGAACTTGAGTACGTCCGCAACGTGTGGACGGAA
CACGCGGCCGGGCTTGTCTCCCTTCCCTTCCCGGTATCGGTTCATGGATTCGGTTAGATGGGAAACCGCC
ATCAGTACCAGGTCGTAATCCCACACACTGGCCATGCCGGCCGGCCCTGCGGAAACCTCTACGTGCCCGT
CTGGAAGCTCGTAGCGGATCACCTCGCCAGCTCGTCGGTCACGCTTCGACAGACGGAAAACGGCCACGTC
CATGATGCTGCGACTATCGCGGGTGCCCACGTCATAGAGCATCGGAACGAAAAAATCTGGTTGCTCGTCG
CCCTTGGGCGGCTTCCTAATCGACGGCGCACCGGCTGCCGGCGGTTGCCGGGATTCTTTGCGGATTCGAT
CAGCGGCCGCTTGCCACGATTCACCGGGGCGTGCTTCTGCCTCGATGCGTTGCCGCTGGGCGGCCTGCGC
GGCCTTCAACTTCTCCACCAGGTCATCACCCAGCGCCGCGCCGATTTGTACCGGGCCGGATGGTTTGCGA
CCGCTCACGCCGATTCCTCGGGCTTGGGGGTTCCAGTGCCATTGCAGGGCCGGCAGGCAACCCAGCCGCT
TACGCCTGGCCAACCGCCCGTTCCTCCACACATGGGGCATTCCACGGCGTCGGTGCCTGGTTGTTCTTGA
TTTTCCATGCCGCCTCCTTTAGCCGCTAAAATTCATCTACTCATTTATTCATTTGCTCATTTACTCTGGT
AGCTGCGCGATGTATTCAGATAGCAGCTCGGTAATGGTCTTGCCTTGGCGTACCGCGTACATCTTCAGCT
TGGTGTGATCCTCCGCCGGCAACTGAAAGTTGACCCGCTTCATGGCTGGCGTGTCTGCCAGGCTGGCCAA
CGTTGCAGCCTTGCTGCTGCGTGCGCTCGGACGGCCGGCACTTAGCGTGTTTGTGCTTTTGCTCATTTTC
TCTTTACCTCATTAACTCAAATGAGTTTTGATTTAATTTCAGCGGCCAGCGCCTGGACCTCGCGGGCAGC
GTCGCCCTCGGGTTCTGATTCAAGAACGGTTGTGCCGGCGGCGGCAGTGCCTGGGTAGCTCACGCGCTGC
GTGATACGGGACTCAAGAATGGGCAGCTCGTACCCGGCCAGCGCCTCGGCAACCTCACCGCCGATGCGCG
TGCCTTTGATCGCCCGCGACACGACAAAGGCCGCTTGTAGCCTTCCATCCGTGACCTCAATGCGCTGCTT
AACCAGCTCCACCAGGTCGGCGGTGGCCCATATGTCGTAAGGGCTTGGCTGCACCGGAATCAGCACGAAG
TCGGCTGCCTTGATCGCGGACACAGCCAAGTCCGCCGCCTGGGGCGCTCCGTCGATCACTACGAAGTCGC
GCCGGCCGATGGCCTTCACGTCGCGGTCAATCGTCGGGCGGTCGATGCCGACAACGGTTAGCGGTTGATC
TTCCCGCACGGCCGCCCAATCGCGGGCACTGCCCTGGGGATCGGAATCGACTAACAGAACATCGGCCCCG
GCGAGTTGCAGGGCGCGGGCTAGATGGGTTGCGATGGTCGTCTTGCCTGACCCGCCTTTCTGGTTAAGTA
CAGCGATAACCTTCATGCGTTCCCCTTGCGTATTTGTTTATTTACTCATCGCATCATATACGCAGCGACC
GCATGACGCAAGCTGTTTTACTCAAATACACATCACCTTTTTAGACGGCGGCGCTCGGTTTCTTCAGCGG
CCAAGCTGGCCGGCCAGGCCGCCAGCTTGGCATCAGACAAACCGGCCAGGATTTCATGCAGCCGCACGGT
TGAGACGTGCGCGGGCGGCTCGAACACGTACCCGGCCGCGATCATCTCCGCCTCGATCTCTTCGGTAATG
AAAAACGGTTCGTCCTGGCCGTCCTGGTGCGGTTTCATGCTTGTTCCTCTTGGCGTTCATTCTCGGCGGC
CGCCAGGGCGTCGGCCTCGGTCAATGCGTCCTCACGGAAGGCACCGCGCCGCCTGGCCTCGGTGGGCGTC
ACTTCCTCGCTGCGCTCAAGTGCGCGGTACAGGGTCGAGCGATGCACGCCAAGCAGTGCAGCCGCCTCTT
TCACGGTGCGGCCTTCCTGGTCGATCAGCTCGCGGGCGTGCGCGATCTGTGCCGGGGTGAGGGTAGGGCG
GGGGCCAAACTTCACGCCTCGGGCCTTGGCGGCCTCGCGCCCGCTCCGGGTGCGGTCGATGATTAGGGAA
CGCTCGAACTCGGCAATGCCGGCGAACACGGTCAACACCATGCGGCCGGCCGGCGTGGTGGTGTCGGCCC
ACGGCTCTGCCAGGCTACGCAGGCCCGCGCCGGCCTCCTGGATGCGCTCGGCAATGTCCAGTAGGTCGCG
GGTGCTGCGGGCCAGGCGGTCTAGCCTGGTCACTGTCACAACGTCGCCAGGGCGTAGGTGGTCAAGCATC
CTGGCCAGCTCCGGGCGGTCGCGCCTGGTGCCGGTGATCTTCTCGGAAAACAGCTTGGTGCAGCCGGCCG
CGTGCAGTTCGGCCCGTTGGTTGGTCAAGTCCTGGTCGTCGGTGCTGACGCGGGCATAGCCCAGCAGGCC
AGCGGCGGCGCTCTTGTTCATGGCGTAATGTCTCCGGTTCTAGTCGCAAGTATTCTACTTTATGCGACTA
AAACACGCGACAAGAAAACGCCAGGAAAAGGGCAGGGCGGCAGCCTGTCGCGTAACTTAGGACTTGTGCG
ACATGTCGTTTTCAGAAGACGGCTGCACTGAACGTCAGAAGCCGACTGCACTATAGCAGCGGAGGGGTTG
GATCAAAGTACTTTGATCCCGAGGGGAACCCTGTGGTTGGCATGCACATACAAATGGACGAACGGATAAA
CCTTTTCACGCCCTTTTAAATATCCGATTATTCTAATAAACGCTCTTTTCTCTTAGGTTTACCCGCCAAT
ATATCCTGTCAAACACTGATAGTTTAAACTGAAGGCGGGAAACGACAATCTGATCCAAGCTCAAGCTGCT
CTAGCATTCGCCATTCAGGCTGCGCAACTGTTGGGAAGGGCGATCGGTGCGGGCCTCTTCGCTATTACGC
CAGCTGGCGAAAGGGGGATGTGCTGCAAGGCGATTAAGTTGGGTAACGCCAGGGTTTTCCCAGTCACGAC
GTTGTAAAACGACGGCCAGTGCCAAGCTTGCATGCCTGCAGGTCCTGCTGAGCCTCGACATGTTGTCGCA
AAATTCGCCCTGGACCCGCCCAACGATTTGTCGTCACTGTCAAGGTTTGACCTGCACTTCATTTGGGGCC
CACATACACCAAAAAAATGCTGCATAATTCTCGGGGCAGCAAGTCGGTTACCCGGCCGCCGTGCTGGACC
GGGTTGAATGGTGCCCGTAACTTTCGGTAGAGCGGACGGCCAATACTCAACTTCAAGGAATCTCACCCAT
GCGCGCCGGCGGGGAACCGGAGTTCCCTTCAGTGAGCGTTATTAGTTCGCCGCTCGGTGTGTCGTAGATA
CTAGCCCCTGGGGCACTTTTGAAATTTGAATAAGATTTATGTAATCAGTCTTTTAGGTTTGACCGGTTCT
GCCGCTTTTTTTAAAATTGGATTTGTAATAATAAAACGCAATTGTTTGTTATTGTGGCGCTCTATCATAG
ATGTCGCTATAAACCTATTCAGCACAATATATTGTTTTCATTTTAATATTGTACATATAAGTAGTAGGGT
ACAATCAGTAAATTGAACGGAGAATATTATTCATAAAAATACGATAGTAACGGGTGATATATTCATTAGA
ATGAACCGAAACCGGCGGTAAGGATCTGAGCTACACATGCTCAGGTTTTTTACAACGTGCACAACAGAAT
TGAAAGCAAATATCATGCGATCATAGGCGTCTCGCATATCTCATTAAAGCAGGACTCTAGGGACTAGTCC
CGGGTCTTAATTAAGTTTGCAAGCAGCAGATTACGCGCAGAAAAAAAGGATCTCAAGGAGATCCTTTGGA
TC
