>Addgene plasmid #84084 | pFGC5941-PacI-ath-STTM159 | depositor partial sequence | sequence record 160640 | STTM
AGGAGCTCCCTCTATCAATCCAAAGTTGTTGTTGTTATGGTCTAATTTAAATATGGTCTAAAGAAGAAGA
ATTAGAGCTCCCTCTATCAATCCAAA
